>Addgene plasmid #66992 | pGEX-4T1 Erg (317-486) | addgene partial sequence | sequence record 119179 | pEXT20-F2 5'-GCATAATTCGTGTCGC-3'
TTGCGCCGACATCATAACGGTTCTGGCAAATATTCTGAAATGAGCTGTTGACAATTAATCATCGGCTCGT
ATAATGTGTGGAATTGTGAGCGGATAACAATTTCACACAGGAAACAGTATTCATGTCCCCTATACTAGGT
TATTGGAAAATTAAGGGCCTTGTGCAACCCACTCGACTTCTTTTGGAATATCTTGAAGAAAAATATGAAG
AGCATTTGTATGAGCGCGATGAAGGTGATAAATGGCGAAACAAAAAGTTTGAATTGGGTTTGGAGTTTCC
CAATCTTCCTTATTATATTGATGGTGATGTTAAATTAACACAGTCTATGGCCATCATACGTTATATAGCT
GACAAGCACAACATGTTGGGTGGTTGTCCAAAAGAGCGTGCAGAGATTTCAATGCTTGAAGGAGCGGTTT
TGGATATTAGATACGGTGTTTCGAGAATTGCATATAGTAAAGACTTTGAAACTCTCAAAGTTGATTTTCT
TAGCAAGCTACCTGAAATGCTGAAAATGTTCGAAGATCGTTTATGTCATAAAACATATTTAAATGGTGAT
CATGTAACCCATCCTGACTTCATGTTGTATGACGCTCTTGATGTTGTTTTATACATGGACCCAATGTGCC
TGGATGCGTTCCCAAAATTAGTTTGTTTTAAAAAACGTATTGAAGCTATCCCACA
