>Addgene plasmid #66992 | pGEX-4T1 Erg (317-486) | addgene partial sequence | sequence record 119180 | pGEX3 5'-CCGGGAGCTGCATGTGTCAGAGG-3'
CCGAAACGCGCGAGGCAGATCGTCAGTCAGTCACGATGCGGCCGCTCGAGCTAGTAGTAGGTGCCCAGGT
GAGAGGGCATATGGCTGGCTGGGAGCCTAGTGTTCGGGTAGATGCCCCCAGTCGGTGAATTCCAGTATGG
GTTCGGGGAAGCAAAGAAACTGGAAGATGTGACTGGGAGAGCGGGAGGGTGGGGAGACACAAAGTTCATC
TTCTGGGGGTGGGCGTGATAGGAGCCCATGTATGGCAGGTCGGAGGGGTACTTGTACAGGGACGACTCAG
GAGGGTGGGGCTGCAGGGCCTGGGCAATCCCGTGGAAGTCAAACTTGTAGGCGTAGCGCTTCCCGTGCAC
CTTGGTCATGATGTTTTTGTCGTAGTAGTAGCGGAGGGCGCGGCTGAGCTTGTCATAGTTCATGTTGGGC
TTGCTCTTCCTCTCCCCCCAGCGCCGAGCCACCTCGTCCGGGTCTGTCATCTTGAACTCCCCGTTGGTGC
CTTCCCAGGTGATGCAGTTGGAGTTGGAGCTGTCTGACAGGAGTTCGAGCAGGAACTGCCACAGCTGGAT
CTGCATCAATTCCGGGGATCCACGCGGAACCAGATCCGATTTTGGAGGATGGTCGCCACCACCAAACGTG
GCTTGCCAGCCCTGCAAAGGCCATGCTATATACTTGCTGGATTTCAAGTACTTATCAATTTGTGGGATAG
CTTCAATACGTTTTTTAAAACAAACTAATTTTGGGAACGCATCCAGGCACATTGGGTCCATGTATAAAAC
AACATCAAGAGCGTCATACAACATGAAGTCAGGATGGGTTACATGATCACCATTTAAATATGTTTTATGA
CATAAACGATCTTCGAACATTTTCAGCATTTCAGGTAGCTTGCTAAGAAAATCAACTTTGAGAGTTTCAA
AGTCTTTACTATATGCAATTCTCGAAACACCGTATCTAATATCCAAAACCGCTCCTTCAAGCATTGAAAT
CTCTGCACGCTCTTTTGGACA
