[The description below was written by a language model from this plasmid's Addgene catalogue record.]
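Description:
pGEX-4T1 Erg (317-486) is a bacterial expression plasmid built on the commercial pGEX-4T1 backbone, designed to produce a fragment of the mouse transcription factor Erg as a glutathione S-transferase (GST) fusion protein in E. coli. The complete plasmid is about 5.5 kb, of which roughly 516 bp is insert. It is maintained as a high-copy plasmid under ampicillin selection. No feature table is provided, so the origin of replication and other backbone elements are not itemised in the record.

The insert encodes amino acids 317 to 486 of mouse Erg and was placed between the EcoRI and XhoI sites of the polylinker; the EcoRI site was destroyed during cloning, while the XhoI site remains intact. Expression is driven by the tac promoter, a hybrid trp/lac promoter that is typically induced with IPTG. The GST moiety is supplied by the backbone and sits at the N terminus of the Erg fragment. A GST tag allows the fusion protein to be captured on glutathione resin, which serves both for affinity purification and for immobilising the protein as bait in pull-down experiments.

The stated purpose is simply bacterial production of GST-tagged Erg (317-486). The associated study concerns BET bromodomain inhibition and the function of haematopoietic transcription factors in acute myeloid leukaemia, which suggests the recombinant fragment was used for in vitro biochemical or protein interaction assays, although the record does not specify the particular experiments.
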