Addgene plasmid #66992: pGEX-4T1 Erg (317-486)
Purpose: Bacterial expression plasmid for mouse Erg (317-486) with GST
Depositing lab: Christopher Vakoc. Depositing organization: Cold Spring Harbor Laboratory. Publication: BET Bromodomain Inhibition Suppresses the Function of Hematopoietic Transcription Factors in Acute Myeloid Leukemia. Roe JS, Mercan F, Rivera K, Pappin DJ, Vakoc CR. Mol Cell. 2015 May 12. pii: S1097-2765(15)00267-1. doi: 10.1016/j.molcel.2015.04.011. PubMed 25982114.
Backbone
  Vector backbone: pGEX-4T1
  Backbone manufacturer: Amersham
  Backbone size w/o insert (bp): 4969
  Total vector size (bp): 5485
  Vector type: Bacterial Expression
Growth in bacteria
  Bacterial resistance: Ampicillin, 100 μg/mL
  Growth temperature: 37°C
  Growth strain: DH5alpha
  Copy number: High Copy
Gene/Insert
  Gene/Insert name: Erg (317-486)
  Species: M. musculus (mouse)
  Insert size (bp): 516
  Mutation: Amino acids from 317-486
  GenBank ID: NM_133659.3
  Entrez Gene: Erg (a.k.a. D030036I24Rik)
  Promoter: TAC
  Tag / fusion protein: GST fusion (N terminal on backbone)
  Cloning method: Restriction Enzyme; 5′ cloning site EcoRI (destroyed during cloning); 3′ cloning site XhoI (not destroyed)
  Sequencing primers: 5′ pGEX5
Terms and licenses: Academic/Nonprofit Terms; Industry Terms: Not Available to Industry
How to cite: pGEX-4T1 Erg (317-486) was a gift from Christopher Vakoc (Addgene plasmid # 66992 ; http://n2t.net/addgene:66992 ; RRID:Addgene_66992)
